Addgene plasmid #63514: pFusB3-29
Purpose: Encodes RVD positions 13-15 in TALEN assembly
Depositing lab: Stephen Ekker. Depositing organization: Mayo Foundation for Medical Education and Research. Publication: FusX: A rapid one-step TALE assembly system for genome science. Ma AC, McNulty MS, Tanya PL, Jarryd CM, Martinez-Galvez G, Argue DP, Lee HB, Urban MD, Bullard CE, Blackburn PR, Man TK, Clark KJ, Ekker SC. Hum Gene Ther. 2016 Jun;27(6):451-63. doi: 10.1089/hum.2015.172 PubMed 26854857.
Backbone
  Vector backbone: FusB3
  Backbone size w/o insert (bp): 2991
  Vector type: TALEN
Growth in bacteria
  Bacterial resistance: Spectinomycin, 50 μg/mL
  Growth temperature: 37°C
  Growth strain: DH5alpha
  Copy number: High Copy
Gene/Insert
  Gene/Insert name: HD NG NI (alt name: B3_CTA)
  Species: Synthetic
  Mutation: none
  Cloning method: Restriction Enzyme; 5′ cloning site BsaI (destroyed during cloning); 3′ cloning site BsaI (destroyed during cloning)
  Sequencing primers: 5′ pCR8_F1; 3′ pCR8_R1
Terms and licenses: Academic/Nonprofit Terms; Industry Terms: Not Available to Industry
How to cite: pFusB3-29 was a gift from Stephen Ekker (Addgene plasmid # 63514 ; http://n2t.net/addgene:63514 ; RRID:Addgene_63514)
