[The description below was written by a language model from this plasmid's Addgene catalogue record.]
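Description:
pFusB3-29 is a bacterial library plasmid from the FusX system, a one-step TALE assembly platform for building custom TALENs. It is built on the FusB3 backbone (about 3 kb without insert), classed as a TALEN-type vector, and is propagated as a high-copy plasmid in standard E. coli cloning strains under spectinomycin selection. The record does not include a feature table, so the origin of replication and the exact layout of the resistance cassette are not stated. The use of pCR8-type sequencing primers suggests a pCR8-related backbone, but the record does not confirm this.

The insert is a synthetic trimer of TALE repeats carrying the repeat-variable diresidues HD, NG and NI, also named B3_CTA. By the standard TALE code, HD recognises C, NG recognises T and NI recognises A, so this module specifies the DNA triplet CTA. It is designated to occupy RVD positions 13–15 of an assembled TALE array. The trimer was placed in the backbone by BsaI cloning, and both BsaI sites were destroyed in the process, as is typical of Golden Gate-style construction with type IIS enzymes. No mutations are noted.

There is no promoter or expression payload described, since the plasmid serves as a pre-assembled building block rather than an expression construct. In use, it would be picked from the library when the target sequence reads CTA at positions 13–15, then combined with modules covering the other positions and a receiver vector to generate a complete TALEN for genome editing.
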