>Addgene plasmid #63514 | pFusB3-29 | depositor partial sequence | sequence record 105546 | pFUSB3_CTA
AGTCTTAAGCGTCTCATGGCCTGACCCCGGACCAAGTGGTGGCTATCGCCAGCCACGATGGCGGCAAGCA
AGCGCTCGAAACGGTGCAGCGGCTGTTGCCGGTGCTGTGCCAGGACCATGGCCTGACCCCGGACCAAGTG
GTGGCTATCGCCAGCAACGGTGGCGGCAAGCAAGCGCTCGAAACGGTGCAGCGGCTGTTGCCGGTGCTGT
GCCAGGACCATGGCCTGACCCCGGACCAAGTGGTGGCTATCGCCAGCAACATTGGCGGCAAGCAAGCGCT
CGAAACGGTGCAGCGGCTGTTGCCGGTGCTGTGCCAGGACCATGGCCTGACCCCGGACCAAGTGGTGGCT
ATCGAGACGTC
