>Addgene plasmid #63514 | pFusB3-29 | depositor partial sequence | sequence record 105547 | FusB3
CGTCTCATGGCCTGACCCCGGACCAAGTGGTGGCTATCGAGACCGGCGCCGCTACAGGGCGCGTCCCATT
CGCCATTCAGGCTGCGCAACTGTTGGGAAGGGCGATCGGTGCGGGCCTCTTCGCTATTACGCCAGCTGGC
GAAAGGGGGATGTGCTGCAAGGCGATTAAGTTGGGTAACGCCAGGGTTTTCCCAGTCACGACGTTGTAAA
ACGACGGCCAGTGAGCGCGCGTAATACGACTCACTATAGGGCGAATTGGGTACCGGGCCCCCCCTCGAGG
TCCTCCAGCTTTTGTTCCCTTTAGTGAGGGTTAATTGCGCGCTTGGCGTAATCATGGTCATAGCTGTTTC
CTGTGTGAAATTGTTATCCGCTCACAATTCCACACAACATACGAGCCGGAAGCATAAAGTGTAAAGCCTG
GGGTGCCTAATGAGTGAGCTAACTCACATTAATTGCGTTGCGCTCACTGCCCGCTTTCCACCGGTGGTCT
CGCCAGGACCATGGCCTGACCCCGGACCAAGTGGTGGCTATCGAGACGTCTAGACCAGCCAGGACAGAAA
TGCCTCGACTTCGCTGCTACCCAAGGTTGCCGGGTGACGCACACCGTGGAAACGGATGAAGGCACGAACC
CAGTGGACATAAGCCTGTTCGGTTCGTAAGCTGTAATGCAAGTAGCGTATGCGCTCACGCAACTGGTCCA
GAACCTTGACCGAACGCAGCGGTGGTAACGGCGCAGTGGCGGTTTTCATGGCTTGTTATGACTGTTTTTT
TGGGGTACAGTCTATGCCTCGGGCATCCAAGCAGCAAGCGCGTTACGCCGTGGGTCGATGTTTGATGTTA
TGGAGCAGCAACGATGTTACGCAGCAGGGCAGTCGCCCTAAAACAAAGTTAAACATTATGAGGGAAGCGG
TGATCGCCGAAGTATCGACTCAACTATCAGAGGTAGTTGGCGTCATCGAGCGCCATCTCGAACCGACGTT
GCTGGCCGTACATTTGTACGGCTCCGCAGTGGATGGCGGCCTGAAGCCACACAGTGATATTGATTTGCTG
GTTACGGTGACCGTAAGGCTTGATGAAACAACGCGGCGAGCTTTGATCAACGACCTTTTGGAAACTTCGG
CTTCCCCTGGAGAGAGCGAGATTCTCCGCGCTGTAGAAGTCACCATTGTTGTGCACGACGACATCATTCC
GTGGCGTTATCCAGCTAAGCGCGAACTGCAATTTGGAGAATGGCAGCGCAATGACATTCTTGCAGGTATC
TTCGAGCCAGCCACGATCGACATTGATCTGGCTATCTTGCTGACAAAAGCAAGAGAACATAGCGTTGCCT
TGGTAGGTCCAGCGGCGGAGGAACTCTTTGATCCGGTTCCTGAACAGGATCTATTTGAGGCGCTAAATGA
AACCTTAACGCTATGGAACTCGCCGCCCGACTGGGCTGGCGATGAGCGAAATGTAGTGCTTACGTTGTCC
CGCATTTGGTACAGCGCAGTAACCGGCAAAATCGCGCCGAAGGATGTCGCTGCCGACTGGGCAATGGAGC
GCCTGCCGGCCCAGTATCAGCCCGTCATACTTGAAGCTAGACAGGCTTATCTTGGACAAGAAGAAGATCG
CTTGGCCTCGCGCGCAGATCAGTTGGAAGAATTTGTCCACTACGTGAAAGGCGAGATCACCAAGGTAGTC
GGCAAATAACCCTCGAGCCACCCATGACCAAAATCCCTTAACGTGAGTTACGCGTCGTTCCACTGAGCGT
CAGACCCCGTAGAAAAGATCAAAGGATCTTCTTGAGATCCTTTTTTTCTGCGCGTAATCTGCTGCTTGCA
AACAAAAAAACCACCGCTACCAGCGGTGGTTTGTTTGCCGGATCAAGAGCTACCAACTCTTTTTCCGAAG
GTAACTGGCTTCAGCAGAGCGCAGATACCAAATACTGTCCTTCTAGTGTAGCCGTAGTTAGGCCACCACT
TCAAGAACTCTGTAGCACCGCCTACATACCTCGCTCTGCTAATCCTGTTACCAGTGGCTGCTGCCAGTGG
CGATAAGTCGTGTCTTACCGGGTTGGACTCAAGACGATAGTTACCGGATAAGGCGCAGCGGTCGGGCTGA
ACGGGGGGTTCGTGCACACAGCCCAGCTTGGAGCGAACGACCTACACCGAACTGAGATACCTACAGCGTG
AGCATTGAGAAAGCGCCACGCTTCCCGAAGGGAGAAAGGCGGACAGGTATCCGGTAAGCGGCAGGGTCGG
AACAGGAGAGCGCACGAGGGAGCTTCCAGGGGGAAACGCCTGGTATCTTTATAGTCCTGTCGGGTTTCGC
CACCTCTGACTTGAGCGTCGATTTTTGTGATGCTCGTCAGGGGGGCGGAGCCTATGGAAAAACGCCAGCA
ACGCGGCCTTTTTACGGTTCCTGGCCTTTTGCTGGCCTTTTGCTCACATGTTCTTTCCTGCGTTATCCCC
TGATTCTGTGGATAACCGTATTACCGCCTTTGAGTGAGCTGATACCGCTCGCCGCAGCCGAACGACCGAG
CGCAGCGAGTCAGTGAGCGAGGAAGCGGAAGAGCGCCCAATACGCAAACCGCCTCTCCCCGCGCGTTGGC
CGATTCATTAATGCAGCTGGCACGACAGGTTTCCCGACTGGAAAGCGGGCAGTGAGCGCAACGCAATTAA
TACGCGTACCGCTAGCCAGGAAGAGTTTGTAGAAACGCAAAAAGGCCATCCGTCAGGATGGCCTTCTGCT
TAGTTTGATGCCTGGCAGTTTATGGCGGGCGTCCTGCCCGCCACCCTCCGGGCCGTTGCTTCACAACGTT
CAAATCCGCTCCCGGCGGATTTGTCCTACTCAGGAGAGCGTTCACCGACAAACAACAGATAAAACGAAAG
GCCCAGTCTTCCGACTGAGCCTTTCGTTTTATTTGATGCCTGGCAGTTCCCTACTCTCGCGTTAACGCTA
GCATGGATGTTTTCCCAGTCACGACGTTGTAAAACGACGGCCAGTCTTAAG
