>Addgene plasmid #63514 | pFusB3-29 | addgene partial sequence | sequence record 116338 | pCR8_R1 5'-cgaaccgaacaggcttatgt-3'
GGTGTGCGTCACCCGGCAACCTTGGGTAGCAGCGAAGTCGAGGCATTTCTGTCCTGGCTGGTCTAGACGT
CTCGATAGCCACCACTTGGTCCGGGGTCAGGCCATGGTCCTGGCACAGCACCGGCAACAGCCGCTGCACC
GTTTCGAGCGCTTGCTTGCCGCCAATGTTGCTGGCGATAGCCACCACTTGGTCCGGGGTCAGGCCATGGT
CCTGGCACAGCACCGGCAACAGCCGCTGCACCGTTTCGAGCGCTTGCTTGCCGCCACCGTTGCTGGCGAT
AGCCACCACTTGGTCCGGGGTCAGGCCATGGTCCTGGCACAGCACCGGCAACAGCCGCTGCACCGTTTCG
AGCGCTTGCTTGCCGCCATCGTGGCTGGCGATAGCCACCACTTGGTCCGGGGTCAGGCCATGAGACGCTT
AAGACTGGCCGTCGTTTTACAACGTCGTGACTGGGAAAACATCCATGCTAGCGTTAACGCGAGAGTAGGG
AACTGCCAGGCATCAAATAAAACGAAAGGCTCAGTCGGAAGACTGGGCCTTTCGTTTTATCTGTTGTTTG
TCGGTGAACGCTCTCCTGAGTAGGACAAATCCGCCGGGAGCGGATTTGAACGTTGTGAAGCAACGGCCCG
GAGGGTGGCGGGCAGGACGCCCGCCATAAACTGCCAGGCATCAAACTAAGCAGAAGGCCATCCTGACGGA
TGGCCTTTTTGCGTTTCTACAAACTCTTCCTGGCTAGCGGTACGCGTATTAATTGCGTTGCGCTCACTGC
CCGCTTTCCAGTC
